Addgene plasmid #201997: pBEL2836
Purpose: Complementation of M. smegmatis LucB(WT)
Depositing lab: Gira Bhabha & Damian Ekiert. Depositing organization: NYU Grossman School of Medicine. Publication: Structure of an endogenous mycobacterial MCE lipid transporter. Chen J, Fruhauf A, Fan C, Ponce J, Ueberheide B, Bhabha G, Ekiert D. Res Sq. 2023 Jan 10:rs.3.rs-2412186. doi: 10.21203/rs.3.rs-2412186/v1. Preprint. PubMed 36711512.
Backbone
  Vector backbone: pMV261-Zeo
  Vector type: Bacterial Expression
Growth in bacteria
  Bacterial resistance: Bleocin (Zeocin), 50 μg/mL
  Growth temperature: 37°C
  Growth strain: DH5alpha
  Copy number: Low Copy
Gene/Insert
  Gene/Insert name: lucB (alt name: MSMEG_3032)
  Species: M. smegmatis
  Cloning method: Gibson Cloning
  Sequencing primers: 5′ cagcgaggacaacttgag; 3′ tgtcaacacgtgctcgag
Resource information
  A portion of this plasmid was derived from a plasmid made by: Jeffery Cox (source of pMV261-Zeo plasmid)
Terms and licenses: Academic/Nonprofit Terms; Industry Terms: Not Available to Industry
Depositor comments: Please visit https://www.biorxiv.org/content/10.1101/2022.12.08.519548v2.full for bioRxiv preprint.
How to cite: pBEL2836 was a gift from Gira Bhabha & Damian Ekiert (Addgene plasmid # 201997 ; http://n2t.net/addgene:201997 ; RRID:Addgene_201997)
