[The description below was written by a language model from this plasmid's Addgene catalogue record and pLannotate feature annotations shown in this document.]
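Description:
pBEL2836 is a bacterial expression plasmid built on the pMV261-Zeo backbone, made to complement M. smegmatis with wild-type LucB. The insert is lucB (also designated MSMEG_3032) from M. smegmatis, introduced by Gibson cloning. The associated work concerns the structure of an endogenous mycobacterial MCE lipid transporter, so the plasmid most plausibly serves to reintroduce the wild-type gene into a lucB-deficient strain for comparison with mutant alleles. The record itself states only "complementation".

The sequence record is 4,259 nt, and automated annotation identified only five features, all from the backbone. These are a ColE1/pMB1-type origin for replication in E. coli, and a Sh ble (BleoR) coding sequence driven by the synthetic EM7 bacterial promoter, which confers resistance to bleomycin-family antibiotics including Zeocin, the selection listed in the catalogue. There is also an rrnB T1 transcription terminator and a fragment of a multiple cloning site. The terminator lies just downstream of the cloning-site remnant, where it would be expected to end transcription of the inserted gene. The annotation describes the origin as a high-copy type, whereas the catalogue lists the plasmid as low copy; the record does not resolve this difference.

The lucB coding sequence, the promoter driving it and any mycobacterial replication origin were not annotated, leaving large parts of the sequence uncharacterised in the feature table. pMV261-family vectors are generally E. coli–mycobacteria shuttle plasmids that carry a mycobacterial replicon and the hsp60 promoter, but neither element is confirmed for this construct. No epitope tags or reporters are recorded.
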