Features (pLannotate 1.2.2; 5 found; start..end, strand, type, name):
   1438..1455    -  misc_feature   MCS (fragment): multiple cloning site
   1502..1548    +  terminator     rrnB T1 terminator: transcription terminator T1 from the E. coli rrnB gene
   1587..1634    +  promoter       EM7 promoter: synthetic bacterial promoter&nbsp
   1653..2027    +  CDS            BleoR: antibiotic-binding protein; Sh ble from Streptoalloteichus hindustanus; confers resistance to bleomycin, phleomycin, and Zeocin™
   2079..2667    +  rep_origin     ori: high-copy-number ColE1/pMB1/pBR322/pUC origin of replication
>Addgene plasmid #201997 | pBEL2836 | addgene full sequence | sequence record 400019 | Addgene NGS Result
CACGACGACGAGGGCCACTCTTGGCCGCAAACGGCCAAACATTTCGGGCTGCATCTGGACACCGTTAAGC
GACTCGGCTATCGGGCGAGGAAAGAGCGTGCGGCAGAACAGGAAGCGGCTCAAAAGGCCCACAACGAAGC
CGACAATCCACCGCTGTTCTAACGCAATTGGGGAGCGGGTGTCGCGGGGGTTCCGTGGGGGGTTCCGTTG
CAACGGGTCGGACAGGTAAAAGTCCTGGTAGACGCTAGTTTTCTGGTTTGGGCCATGCCTGTCTCGTTGC
GTGTTTCGTTGCGCCCGTTTTGAATACCAGCCAGACGAGACGGGGTTCTACGAATCTTGGTCGATACCAA
GCCATTTCCGCTGAATATCGGGGAGCTCACCGCCAGAATCGGTGGTTGTGGTGATGTACGTGGCGAACTC
CGTTGTAGTGCCTGTGGTGGCATCCGTGGCGCGGCCGCGGTACCAGATCTTTAAATCTAGACGGTGACCA
CAACGCGCCCGCTTTGATCGGGGACGTCTGCGGCCGACCATTTACGGGTCTTGTTGTCGTTGGCGGTCAT
GGGCCGAACATACTCACCCGGATCGGAGGGCCGAGGACAAGGTCGAACGAGGGGCATGACCCGGTGCGGG
GCTTCTTGCACTCGGCATAGGCGAGTGCTAAGAATAACGTTGGCACTCGCGACCGGTGAGTGCTAGGTCG
GGACGGTGAGGCCAGGCCCGTCGTCGCAGCGAGTGGCAGCGAGGACAACTTGAGCCGTCCGTCGCGGGCA
CTGCGCCCGGCCAGCGTAAGTAGCGGGGTTGCCGTCACCCGGTGACCCCCGTTTCATCCCCGATCCGGAG
GAATCACTTCGCAATGAGCAAGTGGTTACTGCGCGGAGTGGTGTTCGCAACGGCGATGGTGATCGTGCGC
CTGCTACAGGGCGCACTGGTCAACGCGTCCCCGGGCAACGCCATCTGGTTCAGCACGGGACTGCTGGTCC
TGTACGCGATCGGCGTCGCGGTCTGGGGCGTCCTCGACGGTCGCGGCGACGCGCGCAGCAACCCCGATCC
GGATCGCCGCGCCGACCTGGCGATGACGTGGCTTCTGGCCGGCCTGGCCGCGGGCATCCTCAGCGGCGCG
GTGTCGTGGTTCATCGGGCTGTTCTACAAGAGCATCTACACCGAGTCGCTGCTGAACGAGATCACCACCT
TCGCCGCCTTCACGGCGCTGCTGACGTTCCTGGTGGCCGTCGCGGGCGTGACCATCGGCCGCTGGACGAT
CGACCGCAAGGCCCCGCCGGTCACGCGCACCCGCCACGGACTGGCCGCCGATGACGACCGCGCCGACACC
GACGTGTTCGCCGCGGTGAGCGCCAACGGGGCGCAGGAGCACACCGACACGACGCAGACCACACCGCTGG
AGAATCCGGACCAGCCGCGTCAGAGCTGAGGATCCAGCTGCAGAATTCGAAGCTTATCGATGTCGACGTA
GTTAACTAGCGTACGATCGACTGCCAGGCATCAAATAAAACGAAAGGCTCAGTCGAAAGACTGGGCCTTT
CGTTTTATGCCATCATGGCCGCGGTGATCAGCTAGCTCGAGCACGTGTTGACAATTAATCATCGGCATAG
TATATCGGCATAGTATAATACGACAAGGTGAGGAACTAAACCATGGCTAAGTTGACCAGTGCCGTTCCGG
TGCTCACCGCGCGCGACGTCGCCGGAGCGGTCGAGTTCTGGACCGACCGGCTCGGGTTCTCCCGGGACTT
CGTGGAGGACGACTTCGCCGGTGTGGTCCGGGACGACGTGACCCTGTTCATCAGCGCGGTCCAGGACCAG
GTGGTGCCGGACAACACCCTGGCCTGGGTGTGGGTGCGCGGCCTGGACGAGCTGTACACCGAGTGGTCGG
AGGTCGTGTCCACGAACTTCCGGGACGCCTCCGGGCCGGCCATGACCGAGATCGGCGAGCAGCCGTGGGG
GCGGGAGTTCGCCCTGCGCGACCCGGCCGGCAACTGCGTGCACTTCGTGGCCGAGGAGCAGGACTGAGAA
TCTAGTTCCATGAGCGTCAGACCCCGTAGAAAAGATCAAAGGATCTTCTTGAGATCCTTTTTTTCTGCGC
GTAATCTGCTGCTTGCAAACAAAAAAACCACCGCTACCAGCGGTGGTTTGTTTGCCGGATCAAGAGCTAC
CAACTCTTTTTCCGAAGGTAACTGGCTTCAGCAGAGCGCAGATACCAAATACTGTCCTTCTAGTGTAGCC
GTAGTTAGGCCACCACTTCAAGAACTCTGTAGCACCGCCTACATACCTCGCTCTGCTAATCCTGTTACCA
GTGGCTGCTGCCAGTGGCGATAAGTCGTGTCTTACCGGGTTGGACTCAAGACGATAGTTACCGGATAAGG
CGCAGCGGTCGGGCTGAACGGGGGGTTCGTGCACACAGCCCAGCTTGGAGCGAACGACCTACACCGAACT
GAGATACCTACAGCGTGAGCTATGAGAAAGCGCCACGCTTCCCGAGGGGAGAAAGGCGGACAGGTATCCG
GTAAGCGGCAGGGTCGGAACAGGAGAGCGCACGAGGGAGCTTCCAGGGGGAAACGCCTGGTATCTTTATA
GTCCTGTCGGGTTTCGCCACCTCTGACTTGAGCGTCGATTTTTGTGATGCTCGTCAGGGGGGCGGAGCCT
ATGGAAAAACGCCAGCAACGCGGCCTTTTTACGGTTCCTGGCCTTTTGCTGGCCTTTTGCTCACATGTTC
TTTCCTGCGTTATCCCCTGATTCTGTGGATAACCGTATTACCGCCTTTGAGTGAGCTGATACCGCTCGCC
GCAGCCGAACGACCGAGCGCAACGCGTGAGCCCACCAGCTCCGTAAGTTCGGGCGCTGTGTGGCTCGTAC
CCGCGCATTCAGGCGGCAGGGGGTCTAACGGGTCTAAGGCGGCGTGTACGGCCGCCACAGCGGCTCTCAG
CGGCCCGGAAACGTCCTCGAAACGACGCATGTGTTCCTCCTGGTTGGTACAGGTGGTTGGGGGTGCTCGG
CTGTCGCTGGTGTTCCACCACCAGGGCTCGACGGGAGAGCGGGGGAGTGTGCAGTTGTGGGGTGGCCCCT
CAGCGAAATATCTGACTTGGAGCTCGTGTCGGACCATACACCGGTGATTAATCGTGGTCTACTACCAAGC
GTGAGCCACGTCGCCGACGAATTTGAGCAGCTCTGGCTGCCGTACTGGCCGCTGGCAAGCGACGATCTGC
TCGAGGGGATCTACCGCCAAAGCCGCGCGTCGGCCCTAGGCCGCCGGTACATCGAGGCGAACCCAACAGC
GCTGGCAAACCTGCTGGTCGTGGACGTAGACCATCCAGACGCAGCGCTCCGAGCGCTCAGCGCCCGGGGG
TCCCATCCGCTGCCCAACGCGATCGTGGGCAATCGCGCCAACGGCCACGCACACGCAGTGTGGGCACTCA
ACGCCCCTGTTCCACGCACCGAATACGCGCGGCGTAAGCCGCTCGCATACATGGCGGCGTGCGCCGAAGG
CCTTCGGCGCGCCGTCGATGGCGACCGCAGTTACTCAGGCCTCATGACCAAAAACCCCGGCCACATCGCC
TGGGAAACGGAATGGCTCCACTCAGATCTCTACACACTCAGCCACATCGAGGCCGAGCTCGGCGCGAACA
TGCCACCGCCGCGCTGGCGTCAGCAGACCACGTACAAAGCGGCTCCGACGCCGCTAGGGCGGAATTGCGC
ACTGTTCGATTCCGTCAGGTTGTGGGCCTATCGTCCCGCCCTCATGCGGATCTACCTGCCGACCCGGAAC
GTGGACGGACTCGGCCGCGCGATCTATGCCGAGTGCCACGCGCGAAACGCCGAATTTCCGTGCAACGACG
TGTGTCCCGGACCGCTACCGGACAGCGAGGTCCGCGCCATCGCCAACAGCATTTGGCGTTGGATCACAAC
CAAGTCGCGCATTTGGGCGGACGGGATCGTGGTCTACGAGGCCACACTCAGTGCGCGCCAGTCGGCCATC
TCGCGGAAGGGCGCAGCAGCGCGCACGGCGGCGAGCACAGTTGCGCGGCGCGCAAAGTCCGCGTCAGCCA
TGGAGGCATTGCTATGAGCGACGGCTACAGCGACGGCTACAACCGGCAGCCGACTGTCCGCAAAAAGCGG
CGCGTGACCGCCGCCGAAGGCGCTCGAATCACCGGACTATCCGAACGCCACGTCGTCCGGCTCGTGGCGC
AGGAACGCAGCGAGTGGCTCGCCGAGCAGGCTGCACGCCGCGAACGCATCCGCGCCTAT
